>Addgene plasmid #127730 | pDSM-bc-Psmtef1-CAD-Tyhi9 | addgene full sequence | sequence record 254058 | Addgene NGS Result
GCATTTAGAATAAATTTTGTGTCGCCCTTATTCGACTCACTATAGAAGTTCCTATTCTCTAGAAAGTATA
GGAACTTCACTTCATTTTCAACAGGAGGCGGATGGATATACTGTGGTCTGGAAGATGCCGGAAAGCGTGA
GGGAGTAATTTGGCTTATTGGTATGTTGCAAAAATACTCTCTGAAAGAATACTTCGAATTTCGGCACTTC
TTATGTACACTTTGATGGAAGCTTTCTTGATAAGGAATTCTCCGTCTATTTCCTTCAATACCGCCTCCGG
CGGTATTGAAGGAGAAAAATTTGGGCGGGAGCATATTATTGTAATTAATATATACATATATATATATATA
TATACATCAACCTTACAACTATGCGTTTAGAATTTTACTTGATACCCAATGGAGATTTGACTGGACAGTT
CAACAATTCCAATAATGGAGAGATATCGGTCAATCTGTCCAAACCCAAAACCAAATCTTCGATTTCCTTG
ACTCTGGATTCGTCAGTGACGGAACCAGCCAAAGTTCTGTATTTGTGCAAGATTCTTTCGTTTGGCATTG
GTTCCTTGACACCTAATGGCTTTTCAACGGATTCAGTGATGGAAGAACCGTCGTTGAATTCAATTCTGAC
TCTACCAGCAGACAAACAGTTACCATCTTGGTCAAATTCTTCAGATTGAGAAGAGGTGACCTTTCTAGCC
AAATCCCAGACTTCTGGTCTTTCCAAGTTGTCATCGAATTCGGAGAATTGAGACAACAAACATTGTTGGT
CAACCAATTGGACAGCCAAAATGTAAGCAACAGACATTTGACCAGCAATGGAGGAGATTGGTCTTTCTTC
TGGAATCCAACCACAGTGAGAGTTGGAAGCAGTGGATAATTGAACGTGAACGTGTCTGATGTTGGACAAG
TTAGCTCTGTTCAACAATTCTGGGTAACGACCTTGTAAGTTTTCAATGGCTTCAACTGGACCGTGGACTA
AACCACAACAAGCGTACAATTTGATTCTGATGGTGAAAGTGTGCCAGAAAGAACCTAAACCGGCAACAAC
TTCTTCTTCCTTGTATGGAGGTTCTCTACCGTTACCCTTGGTGAACATCTTCAAGAAACCACCGTAAGAT
CTTTCCAAGACACCCTTCATAGCTTCGTAACCACCGTGAGCCAACAAACCACCTAATAGACCGTTTCTGG
CAGCGAAACCATGTTGAACTCTCTTAACCATACCACCGTATTGAGCAGACATCAAACCACAAGCTTGGGT
ACAAGCGATACCCAAAGCATCTTCCATGGAGTCTGGAGTCAAACCCAACAACTTACCGGTAGCCAAAGCA
CCAGCTGGAGCACCGTAAACGGCACCACAATGCCAACCGTTGTTCAACAAGTCAGAACCGTAGATGGCCT
TACCGATTCTTGGACCAGATTCGAAACCGACAATGGCAGCTAAGATAACATCGATACCAGAGATGGTCTT
ACCTTGTTCAGCCAAGACTTCAGAAGCAGCGAAAACAGCTGGTAGAACAATGGAAGCAGAGTGCAATGGA
GCTTCAGAGTGGTAGTCATCCAATTCAGTGGCTTGAATAAAGGCAGAGTTGGTCATGGCAGCAGCAACTG
GACCCAATTTTTGACCGTAACCGATGACACGACAAGCACCTGGAGGTTCGAAGGACATGGTAGCTTGAAC
GTACTTTTCAGACCATGGAACACGAGCACCAACCCAAGCACAGGCAATACCGTCCAAAATCAAGTACTTG
GCTCTTTCCAAGACATCAGATGGAATGTCGTCAGTAGCCAAGTTGGAAGCCCAGTGACAGATTTCGGAAG
TGACACCAGACTTGGCATTGGAGTCAGCAGATTGCTTGGTCATTTTGTAATTAAAACTTAGATCAGTTTG
CTATGCTCTCTTTCTAATTGACCAATGCTGAGAAGAAGAATGACTAAACAAGAGGAACAAATTAAAACTT
GGAAAACGGGAGTGCTTTTATTAACTTAAATATCAATGGGAGGTCATCGAAAGAGAAAAAATCCCAAAAA
AAATTTTCAAGAAAAAGAAATGTGATAAAAATTTTTTTTTTTGCCTTTTCCGACAAAGAAAAAGAAACGA
AATAGTCTTTTGTTACTTTTATACAGTTTCATGCGGGTAATGGAGCCGCACGAAAGAGACAAAGAGGGGA
AACATGGTATGAGGTGTGTGGGTGTGGCTTGGCTCGTGCGGCGATGCGGAGAGTGCGAGAAAATCCGGAA
GAGTAAAAAGGAGTACAGTGCGTTTTTGAAGCATGCACTGCTAAGATTTGTGTTCGTTTGGGTGCAGTCG
GTTGTGTACATCGATCCGCCCCACTTCAGAAGTTCCTATACTTTCTAGAGAATAGGAACTTCACTATAGA
GTCGAATAAGGGCGACACCCCCTAATTAGCCCGGGCGAAAGGCCCAGTCTTTCGACTGAGCCTTTCGTTT
TATTTGATGCCTGGCAGTTCCCTACTCTCGCATGGGGAGTCCCCACACTACCATCGGCGCTACGGCGTTT
CACTTCTGAGTTCGGCATGGGGTCAGGTGGGACCACCGCGCTACTGCCGCCAGGCAAACAAGGGGTGTTA
TGAGCCATATTCAGGTATAAATGGGCTCGCGATAATGTTCAGAATTGGTTAATTGGTTGTAACACTGACC
CCTATTTGTTTATTTTTCTAAATACATTCAAATATGTATCCGCTCATGAGACAATAACCCTGATAAATGC
TTCAATAATATTGAAAAAGGAAGAATATGAGCCATATTCAACGGGAAACGTCGAGGCCGCGATTAAATTC
CAACATGGATGCTGATTTATATGGGTATAAATGGGCTCGCGATAATGTCGGGCAATCAGGTGCGACAATC
TATCGCTTGTATGGGAAGCCCGATGCGCCAGAGTTGTTTCTGAAACATGGCAAAGGTAGCGTTGCCAATG
ATGTTACAGATGAGATGGTCAGACTAAACTGGCTGACGGAATTTATGCCACTTCCGACCATCAAGCATTT
TATCCGTACTCCTGATGATGCATGGTTACTCACCACTGCGATCCCCGGAAAAACAGCGTTCCAGGTATTA
GAAGAATATCCTGATTCAGGTGAAAATATTGTTGATGCGCTGGCAGTGTTCCTGCGCCGGTTGCACTCGA
TTCCTGTTTGTAATTGTCCTTTTAACAGCGATCGCGTATTTCGCCTCGCTCAGGCGCAATCACGAATGAA
TAACGGTTTGGTTGATGCGAGTGATTTTGATGACGAGCGTAATGGCTGGCCTGTTGAACAAGTCTGGAAA
GAAATGCATAAACTTTTGCCATTCTCACCGGATTCAGTCGTCACTCATGGTGATTTCTCACTTGATAACC
TTATTTTTGACGAGGGGAAATTAATAGGTTGTATTGATGTTGGACGAGTCGGAATCGCAGACCGATACCA
GGATCTTGCCATCCTATGGAACTGCCTCGGTGAGTTTTCTCCTTCATTACAGAAACGGCTTTTTCAAAAA
TATGGTATTGATAATCCTGATATGAATAAATTGCAATTTCATTTGATGCTCGATGAGTTTTTCTAAGCAG
AGCATTACGCTGACTTGACGGGACGGCGCAAGCTCATGACCAAAATCCCTTAACGTGAGTTACGCGCGCG
TCGTTCCACTGAGCGTCAGACCCCGTAGAAAAGATCAAAGGATCTTCTTGAGATCCTTTTTTTCTGCGCG
TAATCTGCTGCTTGCAAACAAAAAAACCACCGCTACCAGCGGTGGTTTGTTTGCCGGATCAAGAGCTACC
AACTCTTTTTCCGAAGGTAACTGGCTTCAGCAGAGCGCAGATACCAAATACTGTTCTTCTAGTGTAGCCG
TAGTTAGCCCACCACTTCAAGAACTCTGTAGCACCGCCTACATACCTCGCTCTGCTAATCCTGTTACCAG
TGGCTGCTGCCAGTGGCGATAAGTCGTGTCTTACCGGGTTGGACTCAAGACGATAGTTACCGGATAAGGC
GCAGCGGTCGGGCTGAACGGGGGGTTCGTGCACACAGCCCAGCTTGGAGCGAACGACCTACACCGAACTG
AGATACCTACAGCGTGAGCTATGAGAAAGCGCCACGCTTCCCGAAGGGAGAAAGGCGGACAGGTATCCGG
TAAGCGGCAGGGTCGGAACAGGAGAGCGCACGAGGGAGCTTCCAGGGGGAAACGCCTGGTATCTTTATAG
TCCTGTCGGGTTTCGCCACCTCTGACTTGAGCGTCGATTTTTGTGATGCTCGTCAGGGGGGCGGAGCCTA
TGGAAAAACGCCAGCAACGCGGCCTTTTTACGGTTCCTGGCCTTTTGCTGGCCTTTTGCTCACATGTTCT
TTCCTGCGTTATCCCCTGATTCTGTGGATAACCGTATTACCGCCTTTGAGTGAGCTGATACCGCTCGCCG
CAGCCGAACGACCGAGCGCAGCGAGTCAGTGAGCGAGGAAGCGGAAGGCGAGAGTAGGGAACTGCCAGGC
ATCAAACTAAGCAGAAGGCCCCTGACGGATGGCCTTTTTGCGTTTCTACAAACTCTTTCTGTGTTGTAAA
ACGACGGCCAGTCTTAAGCTCGGGCCCCCTGGGCGGTTCTGATAACGAGTAATCGTTAATCCGCAAATAA
CGTAAAAACCCGCTTCGGCGGGTTTTTTTATGGGGGGAGTTTAGGGAAAGAGCATTTGTCAGAATATTTA
AGGGCGCCTGTCACTTTGCTTGATATATGAGAATTATTTAACCTTATAAATGAGAAAAAAGCAACGCACT
TTAAATAAGATACGTTGCTTTTTCGATTGATGAACACCTATAATTAAACTATTCATCTATTATTTATGAT
TTTTTGTATATACAATATTTCTAGTTTGTTAAAGAGAATTAAGAAAATAAATCTCGAAAATAATAAAGGG
AAAATCAGTTTTTGATATCAAAATTATACATGTCAACGATAATACAAAATATAATACAAACTATAAGATG
TTATCAGTATTTATTAT
Features (pLannotate 1.2.2; 12 found; start..end, strand, type, name):
     45..78      +  protein_bind   FRT (minimal): supports FLP-mediated excision but not integration (Turan and Bode, 2011) FLP recombinase from the Saccharomyces cerevisiae 2μ plasmid
    144..377     +  CDS            YH028_YEAST (fragment): Protein uncertain: Swiss-Prot protein existence level 5. From Saccharomyces cerevisiae (strain ATCC 204508 / S288c) (Baker's yeast).
    397..1863    -  CDS            cad1: CAD_ASPTE - Experimental evidence at protein level: Swiss-Prot protein existence level 1. Involved in the production of itaconic acid, a soluble unsaturated dicarboxylic acid mainly produced from sugars. From Aspergillus terreus.
   2339..2372    -  protein_bind   FRT (minimal): supports FLP-mediated excision but not integration (Turan and Bode, 2011) FLP recombinase from the Saccharomyces cerevisiae 2μ plasmid
   2416..2456    -  terminator     rrnB T1 terminator (fragment): transcription terminator T1 from the E. coli rrnB gene
   2458..2573    -  ncRNA          5S rRNA: Accession: RF00001 - 5S ribosomal RNA
   2604..2628    +  CDS            KanR (fragment): aminoglycoside phosphotransferase; aph(3')-Ia; confers resistance to kanamycin in bacteria or G418 (Geneticin®) in eukaryotes
   2658..2754    +  promoter       AmpR promoter (fragment): bla
   2757..3566    +  CDS            KanR: aminoglycoside phosphotransferase; aph(3')-Ia; confers resistance to kanamycin in bacteria or G418 (Geneticin®) in eukaryotes
   3688..4276    +  rep_origin     ori: high-copy-number ColE1/pMB1/pBR322/pUC origin of replication
   4501..4518    +  terminator     rrnB T2 terminator (fragment): transcription terminator T2 from the E. coli rrnB gene
   4543..4562    -  CDS            lacZα (fragment): LacZα fragment of β-galactosidase; lacZ fragment
