[The description below was written by a language model from this plasmid's Addgene catalogue record and pLannotate feature annotations shown in this document.]
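Description:
pDSM-bc-Psmtef1-CAD-Tyhi9 is a high-copy E. coli plasmid built on the pDSM-bc backbone that serves as a storage and template vector for one yeast transcription unit in a modular, multi-gene pathway assembly system. It is maintained in bacteria through a ColE1/pUC-type origin and a kanamycin resistance gene (aph(3')-Ia), which the annotation places downstream of an AmpR (bla) promoter fragment. Fragments of rrnB terminators, 5S rRNA and lacZα are also detected in the backbone. No yeast origin of replication or yeast selection marker is annotated, which fits the depositor's statement that the cassette is meant to be amplified and integrated into the Saccharomyces cerevisiae genome rather than maintained episomally.

The payload is a synthetic version of the Aspergillus terreus cis-aconitate decarboxylase gene (CAD, cad1), the enzyme involved in itaconic acid production. It is driven by the TEF1 promoter from Saccharomyces mikatae and terminated by the YHI9 terminator; the part was inserted by BsaI-based cloning that destroyed the sites. The promoter and terminator are not annotated by name in the feature table, although a short fragment matching an S. cerevisiae open reading frame lies just downstream of the reverse-oriented CAD coding sequence, where the terminator would be expected. The unit is flanked by homology arms assigning it to pathway position 3, so that it can join neighbouring units (the position 2 arm on the 5′ side, the position 3 arm on the 3′ side). The table also reports two minimal FRT sites in opposite orientations bracketing the cassette, but the record does not explain their role. The plasmid belongs to a set used to build large strain libraries with varied expression parts for optimising itaconic acid production in yeast.
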