Addgene plasmid #127730: pDSM-bc-Psmtef1-CAD-Tyhi9
Purpose: Yeast pathway position 3. CAD transcription unit with the S. mikatae TEF1 promoter and YHI9 terminator.
Depositing lab: Christopher Voigt. Depositing organization: Massachusetts Institute of Technology. Publication: Iterative algorithm-guided design of massive strain libraries, applied to itaconic acid production in yeast. Young EM, Zhao Z, Gielesen BEM, Wu L, Benjamin Gordon D, Roubos JA, Voigt CA. Metab Eng. 2018 Jul;48:33-43. doi: 10.1016/j.ymben.2018.05.002. Epub 2018 May 9. PubMed 29753070.
Backbone
  Vector backbone: pDSM-bc
  Vector type: Yeast Expression, Synthetic Biology
Growth in bacteria
  Bacterial resistance: Kanamycin, 50 μg/mL
  Growth temperature: 37°C
  Growth strain: DH5alpha
  Copy number: High Copy
Gene/Insert
  Gene/Insert name: cis-aconitate decarboxylase (alt name: CAD)
  Species: Synthetic; Aspergillus terreus
  Insert size (bp): 1495
  GenBank ID: MH366503.1
  Promoter: Psmtef1
  Cloning method: Restriction Enzyme; 5′ cloning site BsaI (destroyed during cloning); 3′ cloning site BsaI (destroyed during cloning)
  Sequencing primers: 5′ CGGATCGATGTACACAACCG; 3′ CAACAGGAGGCGGATGGATATAC
Terms and licenses: Academic/Nonprofit Terms; Industry Terms: Not Available to Industry
Depositor comments: CAD transcription unit with pathway position 3 homology arms, compatible with 5' position 2 and 3' position 3 homology arm. Sequencing primers are also the primers for amplifying DNA for integration into the S. cerevisiae genome.
How to cite: pDSM-bc-Psmtef1-CAD-Tyhi9 was a gift from Christopher Voigt (Addgene plasmid # 127730 ; http://n2t.net/addgene:127730 ; RRID:Addgene_127730)
